Addgene plasmid #120277: pRK5 FLAG membrane-bound lipin-1 (TMD)
Purpose: Expression of ER/Golgi-tethered lipin-1 in mammalian cells
Depositing lab: Sirio Dupont. Depositing organization: University of Padua. Publication: Extracellular matrix mechanical cues regulate lipid metabolism through Lipin-1 and SREBP. Romani P, Brian I, Santinon G, Pocaterra A, Audano M, Pedretti S, Mathieu S, Forcato M, Bicciato S, Manneville JB, Mitro N, Dupont S. Nat Cell Biol. 2019 Mar;21(3):338-347. doi: 10.1038/s41556-018-0270-5. Epub 2019 Feb 4. PubMed 30718857.
Backbone
  Vector backbone: pRK5
  Vector type: Mammalian Expression
Growth in bacteria
  Bacterial resistance: Ampicillin, 100 μg/mL
  Growth temperature: 37°C
  Growth strain: DH5alpha
  Copy number: High Copy
Gene/Insert
  Gene/Insert name: Lipin-1 (alt names: phosphatidate phosphatase 1; fatty liver dystrophy; PAP1)
  Species: M. musculus (mouse)
  Insert size (bp): 2900
  Entrez Gene: Lpin1 (a.k.a. Lipin1, fld)
  Promoter: CMV
  Tag / fusion protein: FLAG (N terminal on insert); in-frame fusion with the TMD Golgi-localization domain of Syntaxin5 (C terminal on insert)
  Cloning method: Restriction Enzyme; 5′ cloning site EcoRV (not destroyed); 3′ cloning site NotI (not destroyed)
  Sequencing primers: 5′ SP6; 3′ SV40pA-R
Resource information
  A portion of this plasmid was derived from a plasmid made by: David Sabatini Addgene Plasmid #32005
Terms and licenses: Academic/Nonprofit Terms; Industry Terms: Not Available to Industry
How to cite: pRK5 FLAG membrane-bound lipin-1 (TMD) was a gift from Sirio Dupont (Addgene plasmid # 120277 ; http://n2t.net/addgene:120277 ; RRID:Addgene_120277)
