[The description below was written by a language model from this plasmid's Addgene catalogue record and pLannotate feature annotations shown in this document.]
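Description:
pRK5 FLAG membrane-bound lipin-1 (TMD) is a mammalian expression plasmid built on the pRK5 backbone, with a sequenced length of about 7.6 kb. It is propagated in E. coli through a high-copy ColE1/pUC-type origin and selected with ampicillin via the β-lactamase (AmpR) gene. The backbone also carries an M13 phage origin for single-stranded DNA production. Small remnants of lac, lacZα, bom and rop sequences also appear in the annotation, and these look like backbone leftovers rather than functional parts. No mammalian selection marker is annotated, which suggests the plasmid is intended for transient transfection. An SV40 enhancer/early promoter region sits downstream of the expression cassette.

The payload is the mouse Lpin1 coding sequence (insert of roughly 2.9 kb), which encodes lipin-1, a magnesium-dependent phosphatidate phosphatase that converts phosphatidic acid to diacylglycerol and also acts as a nuclear transcriptional coactivator. Transcription is driven by the human CMV immediate-early enhancer and promoter, followed by a fragment of the CMV intron and an SP6 promoter that serves as a sequencing primer site, and it terminates at an SV40 polyadenylation signal. The protein carries an N-terminal FLAG epitope for detection or immunoprecipitation. At its C terminus it is fused in frame to the transmembrane domain of Syntaxin 5, which the feature table matches to the human protein. This anchor tethers the normally soluble, shuttling enzyme to ER/Golgi membranes. The short IgH signal sequence and 9xHis fragments in the table are partial hits, the latter on the reverse strand, and are probably annotation artefacts. The construct is used to express constitutively membrane-bound lipin-1 in mammalian cells. The associated study concerns how extracellular matrix mechanical cues regulate lipid metabolism through lipin-1 and SREBP.
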