Features (pLannotate 1.2.2; 23 found; start..end, strand, type, name):
      2..94      +  CDS            lacI (fragment): lac repressor; lacI; The lac repressor binds to the lac operator to inhibit transcription in E. coli. This inhibition can be relieved by adding lactose or isopropyl-β-D-thiogalactopyranoside (IPTG).
    107..128     +  protein_bind   CAP binding site: CAP binding activates transcription in the presence of cAMP. E. coli catabolite activator protein
    143..173     +  promoter       lac promoter: promoter for the E. coli lac operon
    181..197     +  protein_bind   lac operator: The lac repressor binds to the lac operator to inhibit transcription in E. coli. This inhibition can be relieved by adding lactose or isopropyl-β-D-thiogalactopyranoside (IPTG). lac repressor encoded by lacI
    250..629     +  enhancer       CMV enhancer: human cytomegalovirus immediate early enhancer
    630..833     +  promoter       CMV promoter: human cytomegalovirus (CMV) immediate early promoter
    969..1012    +  intron         CMV intron (fragment): modified intron A from human cytomegalovirus
   1064..1082    +  promoter       SP6 promoter: promoter for bacteriophage SP6 RNA polymerase
   1086..1123    +  CDS            IgH signal sequence (fragment): signal sequence from the mouse immunoglobulin heavy chain variable region
   1176..1196    +  CDS            FLAG (fragment): FLAG® epitope tag, followed by an enterokinase cleavage site
   1221..3992    +  CDS            Lpin1: LPIN1_MOUSE - Also known as Fld. Experimental evidence at protein level: Swiss-Prot protein existence level 1. Acts as a magnesium-dependent phosphatidate phosphatase enzyme which catalyzes the conversion of phosphatidic acid to diacylglycerol during triglyceride, phosphatidylcholine and phosphatidylethanolamine biosynthesis and therefore controls the metabolism of fatty acids at different levels (PubMed:17158099). Acts also as nuclear transcriptional coactivator for PPARGC1A/PPARA regulatory pathway to modulate lipid metabolism gene expression. Is involved in adipocyte differentiation. Isofor
   3992..4008    -  CDS            9xHis (fragment): 9xHis affinity tag
   4011..4088    +  CDS            STX5 (fragment): STX5_HUMAN - Also known as STX5A. Experimental evidence at protein level: Swiss-Prot protein existence level 1. Mediates endoplasmic reticulum to Golgi transport. Together with p115/USO1 and GM130/GOLGA2, involved in vesicle tethering and fusion at the cis-Golgi membrane to maintain the stacked and inter- connected structure of the Golgi apparatus. From Homo sapiens (Human).
   4138..4272    +  polyA_signal   SV40 poly(A) signal: SV40 polyadenylation signal
   4341..4698    +  promoter       SV40 promoter: SV40 enhancer and early promoter
   4717..4871    +  CDS            lacZα (fragment): LacZα fragment of β-galactosidase; lacZ fragment
   4877..4928    -  misc_feature   bom (fragment): basis of mobility region from pBR322
   4947..5327    +  rep_origin     M13 ori (sequence partly withheld): M13 bacteriophage origin of replication; arrow indicates direction of (+) strand synthesis
   5403..5452    -  misc_feature   bom (fragment): basis of mobility region from pBR322
   5554..5589    -  CDS            rop (fragment): Rop protein, which maintains plasmids at low copy number; rop
   5684..5788    +  promoter       AmpR promoter: bla
   5789..6649    +  CDS            AmpR: β-lactamase; bla; confers resistance to ampicillin, carbenicillin, and related antibiotics
   6820..7408    +  rep_origin     ori: high-copy-number ColE1/pMB1/pBR322/pUC origin of replication
>Addgene plasmid #120277 | pRK5 FLAG membrane-bound lipin-1 (TMD) | addgene full sequence | sequence record 233615 | Addgene NGS Result
AGCGCCCAATACGCAAACCGCCTCTCCCCGCGCGTTGGCCGATTCATTAATGCAGCTGGCACGACAGGTT
TCCCGACTGGAAAGCGGGCAGTGAGCGCAACGCAATTAATGTGAGTTAGCTCACTCATTAGGCACCCCAG
GCTTTACACTTTATGCTTCCGGCTCGTATGTTGTGTGGAATTGTGAGCGGATAACAATTTCACACAGGAA
ACAGCTATGACATGATTACGAATTAATTCGAGCTCGCCCGACATTGATTATTGACTAGTTATTAATAGTA
ATCAATTACGGGGTCATTAGTTCATAGCCCATATATGGAGTTCCGCGTTACATAACTTACGGTAAATGGC
CCGCCTGGCTGACCGCCCAACGACCCCCGCCCATTGACGTCAATAATGACGTATGTTCCCATAGTAACGC
CAATAGGGACTTTCCATTGACGTCAATGGGTGGAGTATTTACGGTAAACTGCCCACTTGGCAGTACATCA
AGTGTATCATATGCCAAGTACGCCCCCTATTGACGTCAATGACGGTAAATGGCCCGCCTGGCATTATGCC
CAGTACATGACCTTATGGGACTTTCCTACTTGGCAGTACATCTACGTATTAGTCATCGCTATTACCATGG
TGATGCGGTTTTGGCAGTACATCAATGGGCGTGGATAGCGGTTTGACTCACGGGGATTTCCAAGTCTCCA
CCCCATTGACGTCAATGGGAGTTTGTTTTGGCACCAAAATCAACGGGACTTTCCAAAATGTCGTAACAAC
TCCGCCCCATTGACGCAAATGGGCGGTAGGCGTGTACGGTGGGAGGTCTATATAAGCAGAGCTCGTTTAG
TGAACCGTCAGATCGCCTGGAGACGCCATCCACGCTGTTTTGACCTCCATAGAAGACACCGGGACCGATC
CAGCCTCCGCGGCCGGGAACGGTGCATTGGAACGCGGATTCCCCGTGCCAAGAGTGACGTAAGTACCGCC
TATAGAGTCTATAGGCCCACCCCCTTGGCTTCGTTAGAACGCGGCTACAATTAATACATAACCTTATGTA
TCATACACATACGATTTAGGTGACACTATAGAATAACATCCACTTTGCCTTTCTCTCCACAGGTGTCCAC
TCCCAGGTCCAACTGCACCTCGGTTCTATCGATTGAATTCACCATGGAAATGGACTACAAGGATGACGAT
GACAAGGGTGGTGGTGGTGGTGCGTCGACGATGAATTACGTGGGGCAGCTGGCCGGCCAGGTGTTTGTGA
CGGTGAAGGAGCTCTACAAGGGACTGAACCCCGCCACGCTGTCGGGATGCATCGACATCATTGTCATCCG
GCAGCCCAATGGCAGTCTGCAGTGCTCCCCTTTCCACGTCCGCTTCGGCAAGATGGGTGTCCTCCGCTCC
CGAGAGAAAGTGGTGGACATAGAAATCAATGGGGAGTCCGTGGATTTGCACATGAAGTTGGGAGACAACG
GAGAAGCATTTTTTGTTCAAGAGACGGACAACGATCAGGAAATCATCCCCATGTACCTGGCCACGTCCCC
CATCCTGTCAGAAGGAGCTGCGAGAATGGAAAGCCAGCTGAAGAGGAACTCTGTGGACAGAATCAGGTGC
CTGGATCCCACTACAGCTGCCCAGGGCCTGCCTCCCAGCGACACCCCATCCACTGGTTCTCTGGGGAAGA
AGAGAAGGAAAAGGAGGAGGAAGGCCCAGTTGGACAATCTCAAAAGAGATGACAATGTCAACTCATCTGA
GGATGAGGACATGTTTCCCATAGAGATGAGCTCGGATGAGGACACAGCACCGATGGATGGAAGCAGAACT
CTTCCTAATGATGTACCACCATTCCAAGATGATATTCCTAAGGAAAACTTCCCCTCGATTTCAACGCACC
CCCAGTCAGCATCGTACCCCAGTTCGGACAGAGAATGGTCCCCCAGCCCCAGCAGCCTGGTAGATTGCCA
GAGGACTCCCCCTCACCTGGCCGAGGGAGTTCTCTCTAGCTCTTGTCCTCTGCAGTCTTGCCACTTCCAT
GCTTCGGAAAGTCCTTCAGGCTCCCGGCCCTCAACACCAAAAAGTGACTCTGAGCTGGTCAGTAAGTCTG
CAGACAGGTTGACGCCAAAGAATAACCTGGAAATGCTCTGGCTGTGGGGTGAATTGCCACAGGCTGCAAA
GTCCTCTTCTCCACACAAGATGAAAGAGTCCAGCCCCTTAGGGAGCCGGAAGACTCCTGATAAAATGAAT
TTTCAGGCCATTCACAGCGAGTCTTCAGATACTTTTAGTGACCAGTCGCCAACAATGGCCCGGGGACTGC
TCATCCACCAGAGTAAGGCCCAGACGGAAATGCAGTTTGTGAACGAGGAGGATCTCGAGTCCTTGGGGGC
GGCAGCCCCACCTTCACCCGTGGCCGAAGAGCTCAAGGCCCCATATCCCAACACCGCACAGTCGTCGAGC
AAGACAGATTCCCCTTCCAGGAAGAAAGATAAACGGAGCCGACACCTTGGAGCTGATGGTGTTTATCTGG
ACGACCTCACGGACATGGACCCTGAAGTGGCAGCCCTGTATTTCCCCAAGAATGGGGATCCTGGTGGGCT
CCCCAAACAAGCCAGTGACAACGGAGCCAGGTCAGCCAACCAGTCACCACAGTCGGTGGGAGGCTCGGGC
ATCGACAGTGGTGTGGAGAGCACCTCCGACAGCCTGAGGGACCTGCCATCCATCGCCATCTCCCTCTGCG
GTGGCCTCAGTGACCACAGAGAGATCACCAAAGATGCATTTTTGGAACAAGCCGTGTCATATCAGCAATT
TGCCGACAACCCTGCTATCATCGATGACCCCAACCTCGTGGTCAAGGTTGGCAATAAGTATTACAACTGG
ACAACAGCAGCTCCTCTACTTCTGGCGATGCAGGCTTTCCAGAAACCTTTGCCAAAGGCCACTGTGGAAT
CCATCATGAGAGATAAGATGCCCAAAAAGGGAGGAAGATGGTGGTTTTCCTGGAGAGGAAGAAATGCCAC
AATCAAAGAGGAAAGCAAGCCTGAACAGTGCCTGACTGGGAAAGGCCACAATACCGGAGAGCAGCCTGCC
CAGCTTGGCCTGGCCACCAGGATAAAGCATGAGTCATCCTCCAGTGATGAAGAGCACGCAGCCGCCAAGC
CATCAGGTTCGAGCCACCTCTCTCTCTTGTCCAACGTCAGCTACAAAAAGACCCTGCGGCTCACGTCGGA
GCAGCTGAAAAGCTTGAAGTTGAAGAACGGCCCCAATGATGTGGTGTTCAGTGTCACTACCCAGTACCAG
GGCACCTGTCGCTGCGAGGGCACCATCTACCTGTGGAATTGGGACGACAAAGTCATCATCTCAGATATCG
ATGGGACCATCACAAGGTCTGATACTCTTGGTCACATTTTGCCCACGCTGGGAAAGGATTGGACTCACCA
GGGCATTGCAAAGCTGTACCACAAAGTAAGCCAGAATGGCTACAAGTTTCTCTATTGTTCGGCACGTGCC
ATTGGGATGGCGGACATGACGAGGGGCTACCTGCACTGGGTCAACGAGAGGGGCACGGTGCTTCCACAGG
GCCCGCTTCTGCTCAGCCCGAGCAGCCTCTTCTCCGCCTTGCACAGAGAAGTGATTGAAAAGAAGCCAGA
AAAGTTCAAAGTCCAGTGTTTGACAGACATCAAGAACCTGTTTTTCCCAAACACAGAACCCTTCTATGCT
GCTTTTGGGAACCGGCCTGCTGATGTGTATTCCTACAAGCAAGTGGGAGTGTCCCTGAATAGGATCTTCA
CTGTGAACCCCAAGGGTGAGCTGGTGCAGGAGCATGCCAAGACCAACATCAGCTCGTACGTGCGGCTCTG
CGAAGTGGTCGATCACGTCTTCCCATTGCTAAAGAGAAGCCATTCCTGTGACTTCCCCTGTTCAGACACT
TTCAGTAACTTCACCTTTTGGAGAGAGCCACTGCCACCTTTTGAAAACCAGGACATGCATTCAGCCTCAG
CTGGTGGTGGTGGTGGTGCGACCTCCAACCGGTGGCTCATGGTCAAAATCTTCCTCATCCTCATTGTCTT
CTTCATCATCTTTGTGGTCTTCCTTGCTTGAGCGGCCGCTAAGTAAGTAAGGATCCCCAGCTTGGCCGCC
ATGGCCCAACTTGTTTATTGCAGCTTATAATGGTTACAAATAAAGCAATAGCATCACAAATTTCACAAAT
AAAGCATTTTTTTCACTGCATTCTAGTTGTGGTTTGTCCAAACTCATCAATGTATCTTATCATGTCTGGA
TCGGGAATTAATTCGGCGCAGCACCATGGCCTGAAATAACCTCTGAAAGAGGAACTTGGTTAGGTACCTT
CTGAGGCGGAAAGAACCAGCTGTGGAATGTGTGTCAGTTAGGGTGTGGAAAGTCCCCAGGCTCCCCAGCA
GGCAGAAGTATGCAAAGCATGCATCTCAATTAGTCAGCAACCAGGTGTGGAAAGTCCCCAGGCTCCCCAG
CAGGCAGAAGTATGCAAAGCATGCATCTCAATTAGTCAGCAACCATAGTCCCGCCCCTAACTCCGCCCAT
CCCGCCCCTAACTCCGCCCAGTTCCGCCCATTCTCCGCCCCATGGCTGACTAATTTTTTTTATTTATGCA
GAGGCCGAGGCCGCCTCGGCCTCTGAGCTATTCCAGAAGTAGTGAGGAGGCTTTTTTGGAGGCCTAGGCT
TTTGCAAAAAGCTGTTAACAGCTTGGCACTGGCCGTCGTTTTACAACGTCGTGACTGGGAAAACCCTGGC
GTTACCCAACTTAATCGCCTTGCAGCACATCCCCCTTTCGCCAGCTGGCGTAATAGCGAAGAGGCCCGCA
CCGATCGCCCTTCCCAACAGTTGCGCAGCCTGAATGGCGAATGGCGCCTGATGCGGTATTTTCTCCTTAC
GCATCTGTGCGGTATTTCACACCGCATA
[142 nt withheld, positions 4929-5070]
C
[141 nt withheld, positions 5072-5212]
CCTTTGACGTTGGAGTCCACGTTCTTT
[37 nt withheld, positions 5240-5276]
ACCCTATCTCGGGCTATTCTTTTGATTTATAAGGGATTTTGCCGATTTCGGCCTATTGGTTAAAAAATGA
GCTGATTTAACAAAAATTTAACGCGAATTTTAACAAAATATTAACGTTTACAATTTTATGGTGCACTCTC
AGTACAATCTGCTCTGATGCCGCATAGTTAAGCCAGCCCCGACACCCGCCAACACCCGCTGACGCGCCCT
GACGGGCTTGTCTGCTCCCGGCATCCGCTTACAGACAAGCTGTGACCGTCTCCGGGAGCTGCATGTGTCA
GAGGTTTTCACCGTCATCACCGAAACGCGCGAGACGAAAGGGCCTCGTGATACGCCTATTTTTATAGGTT
AATGTCATGATAATAATGGTTTCTTAGACGTCAGGTGGCACTTTTCGGGGAAATGTGCGCGGAACCCCTA
TTTGTTTATTTTTCTAAATACATTCAAATATGTATCCGCTCATGAGACAATAACCCTGATAAATGCTTCA
ATAATATTGAAAAAGGAAGAGTATGAGTATTCAACATTTCCGTGTCGCCCTTATTCCCTTTTTTGCGGCA
TTTTGCCTTCCTGTTTTTGCTCACCCAGAAACGCTGGTGAAAGTAAAAGATGCTGAAGATCAGTTGGGTG
CACGAGTGGGTTACATCGAACTGGATCTCAACAGCGGTAAGATCCTTGAGAGTTTTCGCCCCGAAGAACG
TTTTCCAATGATGAGCACTTTTAAAGTTCTGCTATGTGGCGCGGTATTATCCCGTATTGACGCCGGGCAA
GAGCAACTCGGTCGCCGCATACACTATTCTCAGAATGACTTGGTTGAGTACTCACCAGTCACAGAAAAGC
ATCTTACGGATGGCATGACAGTAAGAGAATTATGCAGTGCTGCCATAACCATGAGTGATAACACTGCGGC
CAACTTACTTCTGACAACGATCGGAGGACCGAAGGAGCTAACCGCTTTTTTGCACAACATGGGGGATCAT
GTAACTCGCCTTGATCGTTGGGAACCGGAGCTGAATGAAGCCATACCAAACGACGAGCGTGACACCACGA
TGCCTGTAGCAATGGCAACAACGTTGCGCAAACTATTAACTGGCGAACTACTTACTCTAGCTTCCCGGCA
ACAATTAATAGACTGGATGGAGGCGGATAAAGTTGCAGGACCACTTCTGCGCTCGGCCCTTCCGGCTGGC
TGGTTTATTGCTGATAAATCTGGAGCCGGTGAGCGTGGGTCTCGCGGTATCATTGCAGCACTGGGGCCAG
ATGGTAAGCCCTCCCGTATCGTAGTTATCTACACGACGGGGAGTCAGGCAACTATGGATGAACGAAATAG
ACAGATCGCTGAGATAGGTGCCTCACTGATTAAGCATTGGTAACTGTCAGACCAAGTTTACTCATATATA
CTTTAGATTGATTTAAAACTTCATTTTTAATTTAAAAGGATCTAGGTGAAGATCCTTTTTGATAATCTCA
TGACCAAAATCCCTTAACGTGAGTTTTCGTTCCACTGAGCGTCAGACCCCGTAGAAAAGATCAAAGGATC
TTCTTGAGATCCTTTTTTTCTGCGCGTAATCTGCTGCTTGCAAACAAAAAAACCACCGCTACCAGCGGTG
GTTTGTTTGCCGGATCAAGAGCTACCAACTCTTTTTCCGAAGGTAACTGGCTTCAGCAGAGCGCAGATAC
CAAATACTGTTCTTCTAGTGTAGCCGTAGTTAGGCCACCACTTCAAGAACTCTGTAGCACCGCCTACATA
CCTCGCTCTGCTAATCCTGTTACCAGTGGCTGCTGCCAGTGGCGATAAGTCGTGTCTTACCGGGTTGGAC
TCAAGACGATAGTTACCGGATAAGGCGCAGCGGTCGGGCTGAACGGGGGGTTCGTGCACACAGCCCAGCT
TGGAGCGAACGACCTACACCGAACTGAGATACCTACAGCGTGAGCTATGAGAAAGCGCCACGCTTCCCGA
AGGGAGAAAGGCGGACAGGTATCCGGTAAGCGGCAGGGTCGGAACAGGAGAGCGCACGAGGGAGCTTCCA
GGGGGAAACGCCTGGTATCTTTATAGTCCTGTCGGGTTTCGCCACCTCTGACTTGAGCGTCGATTTTTGT
GATGCTCGTCAGGGGGGCGGAGCCTATGGAAAAACGCCAGCAACGCGGCCTTTTTACGGTTCCTGGCCTT
TTGCTGGCCTTTTGCTCACATGTTCTTTCCTGCGTTATCCCCTGATTCTGTGGATAACCGTATTACCGCC
TTTGAGTGAGCTGATACCGCTCGCCGCAGCCGAACGACCGAGCGCAGCGAGTCAGTGAGCGAGGAAGCGG
AAG
